>Addgene plasmid #232735 | pUC19_GINS4_dTAG | addgene full sequence | sequence record 465448 | Addgene NGS Result
ATTGAGGCCAGGAGTTTGACACCAGCCTACGCAACATGGCAAGATTCTGTAGACGGTCACAGCTTGTCTG
TAAGCGGATGCCGGGAGCAGACAAGCCCGTCAGGGCGCGTCAGCGGGTGTTGGCGGGTGTCGGGGCTGGC
TTAACTATGCGGCATCAGAGCAGATTGTACTGAGAGTGCACCATATGCGGTGTGAAATACCGCACAGATG
CGTAAGGAGAAAATACCGCATCAGGCGCCATTCGCCATTCAGGCTGCGCAACTGTTGGGAAGGGCGATCG
GTGCGGGCCTCTTCGCTATTACGCCAGCTGGCGAAAGGGGGATGTGCTGCAAGGCGATTAAGTTGGGTAA
CGCCAGGGTTTTCCCAGTCACGACGTTGTAAAACGACGGCCAGTGAATTCGAGCTCGGTACCCGGGGATC
CTCTAGAGTCGACCTGCAGGCATGCAAGCTTGGCGTAATCATGGTCATAGCTGTTTCCTGTGTGAAATTG
TTATCCGCTCACAATTCCACACAACATACGAGCCGGAAGCATAAAGTGTAAAGCCTGGGGTGCCTAATGA
GTGAGCTAACTCACATTAATTGCGTTGCGCTCACTGCCCGCTTTCCAGTCGGGAAACCTGTCGTGCCAGC
TGCATTAATGAATCGGCCAACGCGCGGGGAGAGGCGGTTTGCGTATTGGGCGCTCTTCCGCTTCCTCGCT
CACTGACTCGCTGCGCTCGGTCGTTCGGCTGCGGCGAGCGGTATCAGCTCACTCAAAGGCGGTAATACGG
TTATCCACAGAATCAGGGGATAACGCAGGAAAGAACATGTGAGCAAAAGGCCAGCAAAAGGCCAGGAACC
GTAAAAAGGCCGCGTTGCTGGCGTTTTTCCATAGGCTCCGCCCCCCTGACGAGCATCACAAAAATCGACG
CTCAAGTCAGAGGTGGCGAAACCCGACAGGACTATAAAGATACCAGGCGTTTCCCCCTGGAAGCTCCCTC
GTGCGCTCTCCTGTTCCGACCCTGCCGCTTACCGGATACCTGTCCGCCTTTCTCCCTTCGGGAAGCGTGG
CGCTTTCTCATAGCTCACGCTGTAGGTATCTCAGTTCGGTGTAGGTCGTTCGCTCCAAGCTGGGCTGTGT
GCACGAACCCCCCGTTCAGCCCGACCGCTGCGCCTTATCCGGTAACTATCGTCTTGAGTCCAACCCGGTA
AGACACGACTTATCGCCACTGGCAGCAGCCACTGGTAACAGGATTAGCAGAGCGAGGTATGTAGGCGGTG
CTACAGAGTTCTTGAAGTGGTGGCCTAACTACGGCTACACTAGAAGAACAGTATTTGGTATCTGCGCTCT
GCTGAAGCCAGTTACCTTCGGAAAAAGAGTTGGTAGCTCTTGATCCGGCAAACAAACCACCGCTGGTAGC
GGTGGTTTTTTTGTTTGCAAGCAGCAGATTACGCGCAGAAAAAAAGGATCTCAAGAAGATCCTTTGATCT
TTTCTACGGGGTCTGACGCTCAGTGGAACGAAAACTCACGTTAAGGGATTTTGGTCATGAGATTATCAAA
AAGGATCTTCACCTAGATCCTTTTAAATTAAAAATGAAGTTTTAAATCAATCTAAAGTATATATGAGTAA
ACTTGGTCTGACAGTTACCAATGCTTAATCAGTGAGGCACCTATCTCAGCGATCTGTCTATTTCGTTCAT
CCATAGTTGCCTGACTCCCCGTCGTGTAGATAACTACGATACGGGAGGGCTTACCATCTGGCCCCAGTGC
TGCAATGATACCGCGAGACCCACGCTCACCGGCTCCAGATTTATCAGCAATAAACCAGCCAGCCGGAAGG
GCCGAGCGCAGAAGTGGTCCTGCAACTTTATCCGCCTCCATCCAGTCTATTAATTGTTGCCGGGAAGCTA
GAGTAAGTAGTTCGCCAGTTAATAGTTTGCGCAACGTTGTTGCCATTGCTACAGGCATCGTGGTGTCACG
CTCGTCGTTTGGTATGGCTTCATTCAGCTCCGGTTCCCAACGATCAAGGCGAGTTACATGATCCCCCATG
TTGTGCAAAAAAGCGGTTAGCTCCTTCGGTCCTCCGATCGTTGTCAGAAGTAAGTTGGCCGCAGTGTTAT
CACTCATGGTTATGGCAGCACTGCATAATTCTCTTACTGTCATGCCATCCGTAAGATGCTTTTCTGTGAC
TGGTGAGTACTCAACCAAGTCATTCTGAGAATAGTGTATGCGGCGACCGAGTTGCTCTTGCCCGGCGTCA
ATACGGGATAATACCGCGCCACATAGCAGAACTTTAAAAGTGCTCATCATTGGAAAACGTTCTTCGGGGC
GAAAACTCTCAAGGATCTTACCGCTGTTGAGATCCAGTTCGATGTAACCCACTCGTGCACCCAACTGATC
TTCAGCATCTTTTACTTTCACCAGCGTTTCTGGGTGAGCAAAAACAGGAAGGCAAAATGCCGCAAAAAAG
GGAATAAGGGCGACACGGAAATGTTGAATACTCATACTCTTCCTTTTTCAATATTATTGAAGCATTTATC
AGGGTTATTGTCTCATGAGCGGATACATATTTGAATGTATTTAGAAAAATAAACAAATAGGGGTTCCGCG
CACATTTCCCCGAAAAGTGCCACCTGACGTCTAAGAAACCATTATTATCATGACATTAACCTATAAAAAT
AGGCGTATCACGAGGCCCTTTCGTCTCGCGCGTTTCGGTGATGACGGTGAAAACCTCTGACACATGCAGC
TCCCGGTCTGCTGCTCCGCCAAGTGTGCAGAACAAACAGTACAATGGCCCCATCTACTGACACGGGCTAA
AACAGCAGACAGGACATGCAGCAACACAAGCAATCCTGCCTCGAGCTCCGCTTCACGCCCGTGACCCACA
GCACTGCTGAGGAATGTCTGATGCCTAGTAAACTACTTTATTATTGTCCTCAGGCACAACGTGATACGAG
GGGTTTCTAGTATTTTCTCTACGGTTCCAGGTCTTCATTCTTGTTTACGCCTAGTGTGTTTTTTTTGGAA
ATGGAGTCTCGCTCTGTCGCCCAGGCTAGAGTGCAATGGCACGATCTTGGCTCACTGCAAGCTCCACCTC
CCGGGTTCACACCATTCTCCTGCCTCAGCCTCCTGAGTAGATGGGCCCGCCACCATGCCTGGCTAATTTT
TTGTATTTTTAGTAGAGATGGGTTTAGTAGAGATGGGGTTTAGTAGCCAGGATGGTCTTGATCTCCTGAC
CTCATGAGTTTATGCCTAGTTTGTTTTTTTTTTGTTTTTTGTTTTTTTTTTTGAGACAAAGTCTCACTGT
CACCCAGGCTGGAGTGCAATGGCACGACCTCGGCTCACTGCAACCTCCTGCTCCCAGGTTCAAGCGATTC
TCCTGCCCCGGCCTCCTGAGTAGCTGGGATTACAGGTGCACACCACCAACACCCGGCTAATTATTTTGTA
TTTTTAGTAAAGATGGGGTTTCACCATGTTGGTCGGTTGGTCTCGAACTCCTGACCTCATGATCCGCCCG
CCTCGGCCTCCCAAAGTGCTGGGATTACAGGCTTGAGTCACCATGCTTGGCTGTTTATGCGTAGTTTCAG
CCCTCCCACACATAACCAGAGGGCAGCAATTCACGAATCCCAACTGCCGTCGGCTGTCCATCACTGTCCT
TCACTATGGCTTTGATCCCAGGATGCAGATCGAGAAGCACCTGTCGGCACCGTCCGCAGGGGCTCAAGAT
GCCCCTGTTCTCATTTCCGATCGCGACGATACAAGTCAGGTTGCCAGCTGCCGCAGCAGCAGCAGTGCCC
AGCACCACGAGTTCTGCACAAGGTCCCCCAGTAAAATGATATACATTGACACCAGTGAAGATGCGGCCGT
CGCTAGAGAGAGCTGCGCTGGCGACGCTGTAGTCTTCAGAGATGGGGATGCTGTTGATTGTAGCCGTTGC
TCTTTCAATGAGGGTGGATTCTTCTTGAGACAAAGGCTTGGCCATAGGTCCAGGGTTCTCCTCCACGTCT
CCAGCCTGCTTCAGCAGGCTGAAGTTAGTAGCGCCTGCATAGTCCGGGACATCATACGGATAGCCGGCGT
AGTCGGGCACGTCGTAGGGGTAGCCCGAGCCTTCCAGTTTTAGAAGCTCCACATCGAAGACGAGAGTGGC
ATGTGGTGGGATGATGCCTGGGTGCCCAGTGGCACCATAGGCATAATCTGGAGATATAGTCAGTTTGGCT
CTCTGACCCACACTCATCTGGGCAACCCCTTCTTCCCAGCCTCGGATCACCTCCTGCTTGCCTAGCATAA
ACTTAAAGGGCTTGTTTCTGTCCCGGGAGGAATCAACTTTCTTTCCATCTTCAAGCATCCCGGTGTAGTG
CACCACGCAGGTCTGGCCGCGCTTGGGGAAGGTGCGCCCGTCTCCTGGGGAGATGGTTTCCACCTGCACT
CCAGATCCGCCGCCACCCGACCCACCACCGCCCGAGCTACCGCCACCAATTAGCTGGACAGCTCCTGAAG
CTACCAGAGGTGCAATGGTTTTGTATCGGATCAAGTGCTGTGAGCCCTTCTCCAGGTCAATCACGTAGTC
CCTGAAAAAGAGGGAAACACATTTGCCTGCAGAGCTCGGCTGGCCCTCCATCGGGAGGAATGTGCCCACT
GTGAAAGATGCACGCCACTCACCTCTGCTCATCTGTGTCTGGTTCTACCAGTATGTTTTCTTGTCGTTCT
CTCACTCTCAGAAACACGTAAGAATCTAGATCTGGTTTGGGAACTGCCAGGAAAACAACAATGTGATTAG
GAAATCCTCGGCCAACAAAGTCAACAAAGTAAAAGTTGCTGGGAAGAATGGTATGGCACACTCAGGGTTT
AGATAGGAGCCCAGCCCATTCCTACTCTTCAAAGATGCAGACAGAGTGGCTGACCAGGGAGGAAACCGGA
CACGCATTGGGCCTTTTGTTTTCCTCAGGCAGCCTCAGCAAAATGACCAATTCAGGGTTCCACAAGTCTG
GTATGGGTCTGACTTGCTCCTGGTGTTATGGGCTACACTGTGTCCCTGCACAATTCATACGCTGAAGCCC
TAACCCCCAGTATTTCAGCGTGGGATTGTATTCGGAAACAGGGCTTTTAAAGAGGCAATTAAGTGAAAGC
GAGGCCAAGTAGTGTGGGCCCTAATCCAATCTGACTGGTGTCTTATAAGAAGAGAATAGGCCAGGCACAG
TGGCTTATGCCTGTGATCTCAGCATTTTGAGAGGCTGAGGCTGGAGGATCA
Features (pLannotate 1.2.2; 19 found; start..end, strand, type, name):
    136..235     +  misc_feature   bom (fragment): basis of mobility region from pBR322
    241..398     -  CDS            lacZα (fragment): LacZα fragment of β-galactosidase; lacZ fragment
    395..451     +  misc_feature   MCS: pUC18/19 multiple cloning site
    488..504     -  protein_bind   lac operator: The lac repressor binds to the lac operator to inhibit transcription in E. coli. This inhibition can be relieved by adding lactose or isopropyl-β-D-thiogalactopyranoside (IPTG). lac repressor encoded by lacI
    512..542     -  promoter       lac promoter: promoter for the E. coli lac operon
    557..578     -  protein_bind   CAP binding site: CAP binding activates transcription in the presence of cAMP. E. coli catabolite activator protein
    591..683     -  CDS            lacI (fragment): lac repressor; lacI; The lac repressor binds to the lac operator to inhibit transcription in E. coli. This inhibition can be relieved by adding lactose or isopropyl-β-D-thiogalactopyranoside (IPTG).
    866..1454    -  rep_origin     ori: high-copy-number ColE1/pMB1/pBR322/pUC origin of replication
   1625..2485    -  CDS            AmpR: β-lactamase; bla; confers resistance to ampicillin, carbenicillin, and related antibiotics
   2486..2590    -  promoter       AmpR promoter: bla
   2685..2720    +  CDS            rop (fragment): Rop protein, which maintains plasmids at low copy number; rop
   3012..3224    +  CDS            C9orf85 (fragment): CI085_HUMAN - Experimental evidence at protein level: Swiss-Prot protein existence level 1. From Homo sapiens (Human).
   3287..3466    +  CDS            C9orf85 (fragment): CI085_HUMAN - Experimental evidence at protein level: Swiss-Prot protein existence level 1. From Homo sapiens (Human).
   3464..3577    -  CDS            OR1F12 (fragment): OR1FC_HUMAN - Also known as OR1F12P. Protein inferred from homology: Swiss-Prot protein existence level 3. Odorant receptor. From Homo sapiens (Human).
   3569..3965    -  CDS            BSD (fragment): blasticidin S deaminase; Aspergillus terreus BSD; confers resistance to blasticidin
   4092..4412    -  CDS            DmrB: F36V mutant of FK506-binding protein FKBP12 binds synthetic ligands that do not bind wild-type FKBP
   4458..4553    -  CDS            GINS4 (fragment): SLD5_HUMAN - Also known as SLD5. Experimental evidence at protein level: Swiss-Prot protein existence level 1. The GINS complex plays an essential role in the initiation of DNA replication, and progression of DNA replication forks. GINS4 is important for GINS complex assembly. GINS complex seems to bind preferentially to single-stranded DNA. From Homo sapiens (Human).
   4642..4743    -  CDS            GINS4 (fragment): SLD5_HUMAN - Also known as SLD5. Experimental evidence at protein level: Swiss-Prot protein existence level 1. The GINS complex plays an essential role in the initiation of DNA replication, and progression of DNA replication forks. GINS4 is important for GINS complex assembly. GINS complex seems to bind preferentially to single-stranded DNA. From Homo sapiens (Human).
   5168..56      -  CDS            C14orf178 (fragment) (across the origin): CN178_HUMAN - Experimental evidence at transcript level: Swiss-Prot protein existence level 2. From Homo sapiens (Human).
