[The description below was written by a language model from this plasmid's Addgene catalogue record and pLannotate feature annotations shown in this document.]
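Description:
pUC19_GINS4_dTAG is a homology-directed repair donor plasmid built on the high-copy pUC19 cloning backbone, intended to knock a dTAG degron onto the C terminus of the endogenous human GINS4 (SLD5) gene. Although catalogued as a bacterial expression vector, it mainly serves as a template carried in E. coli. It replicates from the ColE1/pUC origin and is selected with ampicillin through the β-lactamase gene and its promoter. Remnants of the pUC19 lacZα, lac promoter/operator and multiple cloning site region are still present.

The roughly 2.5 kb insert, assembled by Gibson cloning, lies on the reverse strand relative to the annotation. In the direction of the gene, two fragments of GINS4 coding sequence represent the terminal exons within the upstream homology arm. They are followed by FKBP12 F36V (annotated as DmrB), the degron domain bound by dTAG ligands that recruit an E3 ligase to destroy the fusion protein. A blasticidin S deaminase gene comes next, allowing selection of edited mammalian cells. The table annotates no separate promoter for it and nothing in the gap between the degron and the marker, so how the marker is expressed is not stated. Flanking human sequence beyond the marker presumably forms the downstream homology arm. The short matches there to C9orf85, OR1F12 and C14orf178 are probably spurious similarity hits rather than intended elements.

The recorded synonymous mutation plausibly protects the donor and edited allele from re-cutting by the targeting nuclease, although the record does not say this. Neither a nuclease nor a guide RNA is encoded here. The resulting knock-in lines allow rapid, ligand-induced depletion of GINS4, a GINS complex subunit essential for DNA replication initiation and fork progression.
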