Addgene plasmid #232735: pUC19_GINS4_dTAG
Purpose: Generates GINS4 dTAG C ternimal knock-in cell lines as donor
Depositing lab: Junjie Chen. Depositing organization: University of Texas MD Anderson Cancer Center.
Backbone
  Vector backbone: pUC19
  Vector type: Bacterial Expression
Growth in bacteria
  Bacterial resistance: Ampicillin, 100 μg/mL
  Growth temperature: 37°C
  Growth strain: DH5alpha
  Copy number: High Copy
Gene/Insert
  Gene/Insert name: GINS4
  Species: H. sapiens (human)
  Insert size (bp): 2545
  Mutation: Synonymous mutation
  Entrez Gene: GINS4 (a.k.a. SLD5)
  Cloning method: Gibson Cloning
Terms and licenses: Academic/Nonprofit Terms; Industry Terms: Not Available to Industry
How to cite: pUC19_GINS4_dTAG was a gift from Junjie Chen (Addgene plasmid # 232735 ; http://n2t.net/addgene:232735 ; RRID:Addgene_232735)
